>Addgene plasmid #33163 | pDMG2c | depositor partial sequence | sequence record 39242 | hlh-8 3'UTR - LTA site: atacGaT
TTTCGAATATGGAAAAAACTGGCCAGCTCCTAATTTATTTGATAATGTATGCTTCTCAATCAACATAGTC
CTCATGATATAGTGCCTTATTCTCATTTTTGATGTATCAAATCTGTCTAATAATATCTACTCGATTTCAA
TTTTCGTTTGCTCAAAACTTAAAAATTTGCTTGAGAATTTTGCAAGAGACTATTAGTAAGCCCATTGTTA
AATGAAACAAGTTTATCCCGCAAACAGAAACTATGTGTGAATATGATCAAACTATAATACGATCACGTAA
AAAAAAATTTTGAATCATAATTATCATTTGACCACTAAGCCATGCAATGATGAACCAATTTCAACTTGAC
ATTCACACCCAGTAGTGGTATCAATTGACTCTTTTACCCAGTCATCGCCATTCTGTCTCATCACATCGAT
CGTCCTCATTATTGGCTTGCATTCTCCGAATCCTAAAAAAAGTGTGGGTCAGCGGCGTGATGGATGGGCG
TCTATGAAAAAAAACGAGCCCATCGGAGCCCAAATG
