>Addgene plasmid #33163 | pDMG2c | addgene partial sequence | sequence record 41303 | Rluc-F 5'-ccaggattcttttccaatgc-3'
GAATTTGTCAAAGGTAAAAGGTCTTCATTTTTCGCAAGAAGATGCACCTGCATGAAATGGGAAAATATAT
CAAATCGTTCGTTGAGCGAGTTCTCAAAAATGAACAATAATTCTAGGAGCTCTATACCGGTCTCGATATC
ACTACTAGTGTTCTAGATTTCGAATATGGAAAAAACTGGCCAGCTCCTAATTTATTTGATAATGTATGCT
TCTCAATCAACATAGTCCTCATGATATAGTGCCTTATTCTCATTTTTGATGTATCAAATCTGTCTAATAA
TATCTACTCGATTTCAATTTTCGTTTGCTCAAAACTTAAAAATTTGCTTGAGAATTTTGCAAGAGACTAT
TAGTAAGCCCATTGTTAAATGAAACAAGTTTATCCCGCAAACAGAAACTATGTGTGAATATGATCAAACT
ATAATACGATCACGTAAAAAAAAATTTTGAATCATAATTATCATTTGACCACTAAGCCATGCAATGATGA
ACCAATTTCAACTTGACATTCACACCCAGTAGTGGTATCAATTGACTCTTTTACCCAGTCATCGCCATTC
TGTCTCATCACATCGATCGTCCTCATTATTGGCTTGCATTCTCCGAATCCTAAAAAAAGTGTGGGTCAGC
GGCGTGATGGATGGGCGTCTATGAAAAAAAACGAGCCCATCGGAGCCCAAATGCGGCCGCTTCGAGCAGA
CATGATAAGATACATTGATGAGTTTGGACAAACCACAACTAGAATGCAGTGAAAAAAATGCTTTATTTGT
GAAAATTTGTGATGCTATTGCTTTATTTGTAACCATTATAAGCTGCAATAAAACAAGGTTAACAAACAAC
CAATTGCATTCATTTT
