[The description below was written by a language model from this plasmid's Addgene catalogue record.]
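Description:
pDMG2c is a mammalian luciferase reporter plasmid built on the pIS1 backbone (about 4.1 kb without insert), designed to measure microRNA-mediated repression through a 3′UTR. It is maintained in E. coli as a high-copy plasmid under ampicillin selection. The record does not give a feature table, so the promoter driving the reporter, the polyadenylation signal, the type of luciferase and the bacterial origin are not stated here.

The insert is the 3′UTR of the C. elegans gene hlh-8, cloned between XbaI and EagI sites (both preserved) downstream of the backbone's luciferase coding sequence. Although the catalogue lists luciferase as an N-terminal "tag", the insert is an untranslated region, so the arrangement is a luciferase open reading frame followed by the nematode UTR in the same transcript rather than a protein fusion. Regulatory elements in the UTR therefore act on the stability or translation of the reporter mRNA, and their effect is read out as a change in luciferase activity. This version carries an altered microRNA target site, recorded as an "LTA site" with specific base substitutions. The record does not define the abbreviation or say which microRNA the changed site is meant to pair with.

The associated study examined how weak seed-pairing stability and high target-site abundance reduce the targeting proficiency of lsy-6 and other microRNAs. The plasmid thus fits as one of a series of site-variant UTR reporters, transfected into cultured mammalian cells together with a microRNA to compare repression between different seed-match sequences.
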