Addgene plasmid #33163: pDMG2c
Depositing lab: David Bartel. Depositing organization: Whitehead Institute for Biomedical Research. Publication: Weak seed-pairing stability and high target-site abundance decrease the proficiency of lsy-6 and other microRNAs. Garcia DM, Baek D, Shin C, Bell GW, Grimson A, Bartel DP. Nat Struct Mol Biol. 2011 Sep 11;18(10):1139-46. doi: 10.1038/nsmb.2115. PubMed 21909094.
Backbone
  Vector backbone: pIS1
  Backbone manufacturer: Addgene (#12179)
  Backbone size w/o insert (bp): 4085
  Vector type: Mammalian Expression, Luciferase
Growth in bacteria
  Bacterial resistance: Ampicillin, 100 μg/mL
  Growth temperature: 37°C
  Growth strain: DH5alpha
  Copy number: High Copy
Gene/Insert
  Gene/Insert name: hlh-8 3'UTR
  Species: C. elegans (nematode)
  Mutation: LTA site: atacGaT
  GenBank ID: NM_076966
  Entrez Gene: hlh-8 (a.k.a. CELE_C02B8.4)
  Tag / fusion protein: Luciferase (N terminal on backbone)
  Cloning method: Restriction Enzyme; 5′ cloning site XbaI (not destroyed); 3′ cloning site EagI (not destroyed)
  Sequencing primers: 5′ none; 3′ EBV Reverse
Terms and licenses: Academic/Nonprofit Terms; Industry Terms: Not Available to Industry
How to cite: pDMG2c was a gift from David Bartel (Addgene plasmid # 33163 ; http://n2t.net/addgene:33163 ; RRID:Addgene_33163)
